Addgene plasmid #163285: Q15TJ7
Purpose: Inducible expression of UniProt identifier Q15TJ7
Depositing lab: Martin Engqvist. Depositing organization: Chalmers University of Technology. Publication: Experimental and computational investigation of enzyme functional annotations uncovers misannotation in the EC 1.1.3.15 enzyme class. Rembeza E, Engqvist MKM. PLoS Comput Biol. 2021 Sep 23;17(9):e1009446. doi: 10.1371/journal.pcbi.1009446. eCollection 2021 Sep. PubMed 34555022.
Backbone
  Vector backbone: pET21a(+)
  Vector type: Bacterial Expression
Growth in bacteria
  Bacterial resistance: Ampicillin, 100 μg/mL
  Growth temperature: 37°C
  Growth strain: DH5alpha
  Copy number: High Copy
Gene/Insert
  Gene/Insert name: Q15TJ7 (alt name: flavoprotein oxidoreductase)
  Species: Pseudoalteromonas atlantica
  Promoter: T7
  Tag / fusion protein: T7 (N terminal on backbone); 10xHis (C terminal on backbone)
  Cloning method: Unknown
  Sequencing primers: 5′ T7; 3′ T7-term
Terms and licenses: Academic/Nonprofit Terms; Industry Terms: Not Available to Industry
Depositor comments: Insert name is a UniProt identifier
How to cite: Q15TJ7 was a gift from Martin Engqvist (Addgene plasmid # 163285 ; http://n2t.net/addgene:163285 ; RRID:Addgene_163285)
