[The description below was written by a language model from this plasmid's Addgene catalogue record and pLannotate feature annotations shown in this document.]
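Description:
Q15TJ7 is a bacterial expression plasmid built on the pET21a(+) backbone for inducible production of a flavoprotein oxidoreductase from Pseudoalteromonas atlantica; the construct name is simply the protein's UniProt identifier. The open reading frame sits downstream of a T7 promoter with an adjacent lac operator and the strong phage T7 gene 10 ribosome binding site, and transcription ends at the T7 terminator. The plasmid also carries lacI under its own promoter, so the lac repressor keeps the cassette off until IPTG or lactose is added. Expression requires a host that supplies T7 RNA polymerase. The catalogue lists an N-terminal T7 tag and a C-terminal 10xHis tag contributed by the backbone. The annotation detects a polyhistidine stretch (called as 9xHis) just before the terminator, consistent with a C-terminal affinity tag for metal-chelate purification, but it does not call a T7 tag. The insert coding sequence itself is not annotated in either feature table.

Propagation in E. coli relies on the ColE1/pMB1-type origin with the pBR322-derived bom and rop elements, and selection is by ampicillin through the bla gene. An f1 origin is present for single-stranded DNA production. The short tetracycline-resistance fragments are non-functional pBR322 remnants. The two sequence records share the same backbone features but differ in length (6,491 versus 6,983 nt), and the gap between the ribosome binding site and the His tag is correspondingly shorter in the first, so the insert length is not settled by the record. The plasmid was made for a study experimentally testing the functional annotations of enzymes assigned to the EC 1.1.3.15 class, where recombinant proteins were expressed for characterisation.
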