Features (pLannotate 1.2.2; 18 found; start..end, strand, type, name):
      1..19      +  promoter       T7 promoter: promoter for bacteriophage T7 RNA polymerase
     20..44      +  protein_bind   lac operator: The lac repressor binds to the lac operator to inhibit transcription in E. coli. This inhibition can be relieved by adding lactose or isopropyl-β-D-thiogalactopyranoside (IPTG). lac repressor encoded by lacI
     59..81      +  RBS            RBS: efficient ribosome binding site from bacteriophage T7 gene 10 (Olins and Rangwala, 1989)
   1217..1240    +  CDS            9xHis (fragment): 9xHis affinity tag
   1250..1299    +  CDS            SET1 (fragment): solubility-enhancement tag derived from T7 phage gene 10B
   1307..1354    +  terminator     T7 terminator: transcription terminator for bacteriophage T7 RNA polymerase
   1391..1819    +  rep_origin     f1 ori (sequence partly withheld): f1 bacteriophage origin of replication; arrow indicates direction of (+) strand synthesis
   1872..1976    +  promoter       AmpR promoter: bla
   1977..2837    +  CDS            AmpR: β-lactamase; bla; confers resistance to ampicillin, carbenicillin, and related antibiotics
   3008..3596    +  rep_origin     ori: high-copy-number ColE1/pMB1/pBR322/pUC origin of replication
   3782..3921    -  misc_feature   bom: basis of mobility region from pBR322
   4023..4214    -  CDS            rop: Rop protein, which maintains plasmids at low copy number; rop
   4231..4611    +  CDS            YPB1_ECOLX: Protein predicted: Swiss-Prot protein existence level 4. From Escherichia coli.
   4683..4974    -  CDS            TcR (fragment): tetracycline efflux protein; tet; confers resistance to tetracycline
   4989..5010    -  protein_bind   CAP binding site: CAP binding activates transcription in the presence of cAMP. E. coli catabolite activator protein
   5023..6105    -  CDS            lacI: lac repressor; lacI; The lac repressor binds to the lac operator to inhibit transcription in E. coli. This inhibition can be relieved by adding lactose or isopropyl-β-D-thiogalactopyranoside (IPTG).
   6106..6183    -  promoter       lacI promoter: lacI
   6191..6470    -  CDS            TcR (fragment): tetracycline efflux protein; tet; confers resistance to tetracycline
>Addgene plasmid #163285 | Q15TJ7 | addgene full sequence | sequence record 354366 | Addgene NGS Result
TAATACGACTCACTATAGGGGAATTGTGAGCGGATAACAATTCCCCTCTAGAAATAATTTTGTTTAACTT
TAAGAAGGAGATATACATATGAAGAAAGATCACTATGTGCTGCCGAAATTGAGTCAGATTCCTGCGGACG
TCATCGCGATTTCTGATTATGAGCGCTTGGCGAAGGATTATATGCCGCATGGTATCTACGAATATATTGC
AGGCGGTGCGGGCGACGACATCACTTTGAACCGCAACCGTACGGCATTTGACGCAATCGGCATGAACAAA
CGCGTACTCCGTAAATTCAGTAAAGGCACCACTGAGATCGCATTGGGCCGTGATCGCTTCTCGTGGCCAA
TGCTGATCGCGCCTCTCGCGTACCAGTCACTTCTGCACCCGCAGGGCGAACTGGCAACCGTTGAAGCCGC
GAATGCGGTCAACATGGGTATGTTGACTTCTACACTGAGTACCTTTCCGTTGGAACAAATTTCCGCCGCG
CAGCACACCGGAAAATGGTTTCAACTGTACATGCAGCCCGATCCGGAGCATACACTTGACTTGGTACGCC
GCGCGGAAAAGGCAGGTTACACTTCCATCGTCGTTACCGTTGATGCCCCGGTGTCAGGATTGCGTAATCG
TCAGCAACGTGCCGGCTTCTCACTTCCGCCCTCGGTTGTCGCCGCCAACCTGGTCAATTATCCTACTAGC
AAGGCGCAAAGCCTCAGTCCAGGTCAATCCGTTCTGCTGAATGGGTTAATGGCCGACGCCCCGGATTGGG
ACGATATTCAGTGGCTCCGTACCAATACCCATCTCCCGGTTTGGATTAAGGGTATTAGTCATCCGCAAGA
TGCGCTCCTGGCCGTAGAATCCGGATGTGCCGGTATTGTGGTATCCAATCACGGCGGCCGTACGCTTGAT
GGGCTGGCTCCGTCGATCGATTTGCTCCCACCAGTCCGCTCTGCCGTGGGCGAGGCTTTTCCCATCTTGC
TGGATTCCGGCATCCGCCGCGGTACTGATATCTTCAAAGCCATCGCGTTAGGGGCAAACGGAGTATTGAT
CGGCCGTCCGGTTCTGAACGGACTTGCGGTTGCCGGTGCCCTCGGGGTTGCGCACTCTCTGACCCTTCTT
CAACAAGAGCTGGAACTTGCGATGGCATTGACCGGTTGCGAGACGATTTCTGATATCACGTTAGATTGTA
TCTACGCGGCCGCACTCGAGCATCATCACCATCACCACCACCACCACCACTGAGATCCGGCTGCTAACAA
AGCCCGAAAGGAAGCTGAGTTGGCTGCTGCCACCGCTGAGCAATAACTAGCATAACCCCTTGGGGCCTCT
AAACGGGTCTTGAGGGGTTTTTTGCTGAAAGGAGGAACTATATCCGGATTGGCGAATGGG
[124 nt withheld, positions 1391-1514]
C
[91 nt withheld, positions 1516-1606]
A
[49 nt withheld, positions 1608-1656]
CCTTTGACGTTGGAGTCCACGTTCTTT
[37 nt withheld, positions 1684-1720]
ACCCTATCTCGGTCTATTCTTTTGATTTATAAGGGATTTTGCCGATTTCGGCCTATTGGTTAAAAAATGA
GCTGATTTAACAAAAATTTAACGCGAATTTTAACAAAATATTAACGCTTACAATTTAGGTGGCACTTTTC
GGGGAAATGTGCGCGGAACCCCTATTTGTTTATTTTTCTAAATACATTCAAATATGTATCCGCTCATGAG
ACAATAACCCTGATAAATGCTTCAATAATATTGAAAAAGGAAGAGTATGAGTATTCAACATTTCCGTGTC
GCCCTTATTCCCTTTTTTGCGGCATTTTGCCTTCCTGTTTTTGCTCACCCAGAAACGCTGGTGAAAGTAA
AAGATGCTGAAGATCAGTTGGGTGCACGAGTGGGTTACATCGAACTGGATCTCAACAGCGGTAAGATCCT
TGAGAGTTTTCGCCCCGAAGAACGTTTTCCAATGATGAGCACTTTTAAAGTTCTGCTATGTGGCGCGGTA
TTATCCCGTATTGACGCCGGGCAAGAGCAACTCGGTCGCCGCATACACTATTCTCAGAATGACTTGGTTG
AGTACTCACCAGTCACAGAAAAGCATCTTACGGATGGCATGACAGTAAGAGAATTATGCAGTGCTGCCAT
AACCATGAGTGATAACACTGCGGCCAACTTACTTCTGACAACGATCGGAGGACCGAAGGAGCTAACCGCT
TTTTTGCACAACATGGGGGATCATGTAACTCGCCTTGATCGTTGGGAACCGGAGCTGAATGAAGCCATAC
CAAACGACGAGCGTGACACCACGATGCCTGCAGCAATGGCAACAACGTTGCGCAAACTATTAACTGGCGA
ACTACTTACTCTAGCTTCCCGGCAACAATTAATAGACTGGATGGAGGCGGATAAAGTTGCAGGACCACTT
CTGCGCTCGGCCCTTCCGGCTGGCTGGTTTATTGCTGATAAATCTGGAGCCGGTGAGCGTGGGTCTCGCG
GTATCATTGCAGCACTGGGGCCAGATGGTAAGCCCTCCCGTATCGTAGTTATCTACACGACGGGGAGTCA
GGCAACTATGGATGAACGAAATAGACAGATCGCTGAGATAGGTGCCTCACTGATTAAGCATTGGTAACTG
TCAGACCAAGTTTACTCATATATACTTTAGATTGATTTAAAACTTCATTTTTAATTTAAAAGGATCTAGG
TGAAGATCCTTTTTGATAATCTCATGACCAAAATCCCTTAACGTGAGTTTTCGTTCCACTGAGCGTCAGA
CCCCGTAGAAAAGATCAAAGGATCTTCTTGAGATCCTTTTTTTCTGCGCGTAATCTGCTGCTTGCAAACA
AAAAAACCACCGCTACCAGCGGTGGTTTGTTTGCCGGATCAAGAGCTACCAACTCTTTTTCCGAAGGTAA
CTGGCTTCAGCAGAGCGCAGATACCAAATACTGTCCTTCTAGTGTAGCCGTAGTTAGGCCACCACTTCAA
GAACTCTGTAGCACCGCCTACATACCTCGCTCTGCTAATCCTGTTACCAGTGGCTGCTGCCAGTGGCGAT
AAGTCGTGTCTTACCGGGTTGGACTCAAGACGATAGTTACCGGATAAGGCGCAGCGGTCGGGCTGAACGG
GGGGTTCGTGCACACAGCCCAGCTTGGAGCGAACGACCTACACCGAACTGAGATACCTACAGCGTGAGCT
ATGAGAAAGCGCCACGCTTCCCGAAGGGAGAAAGGCGGACAGGTATCCGGTAAGCGGCAGGGTCGGAACA
GGAGAGCGCACGAGGGAGCTTCCAGGGGGAAACGCCTGGTATCTTTATAGTCCTGTCGGGTTTCGCCACC
TCTGACTTGAGCGTCGATTTTTGTGATGCTCGTCAGGGGGGCGGAGCCTATGGAAAAACGCCAGCAACGC
GGCCTTTTTACGGTTCCTGGCCTTTTGCTGGCCTTTTGCTCACATGTTCTTTCCTGCGTTATCCCCTGAT
TCTGTGGATAACCGTATTACCGCCTTTGAGTGAGCTGATACCGCTCGCCGCAGCCGAACGACCGAGCGCA
GCGAGTCAGTGAGCGAGGAAGCGGAAGAGCGCCTGATGCGGTATTTTCTCCTTACGCATCTGTGCGGTAT
TTCACACCGCAATGGTGCACTCTCAGTACAATCTGCTCTGATGCCGCATAGTTAAGCCAGTATACACTCC
GCTATCGCTACGTGACTGGGTCATGGCTGCGCCCCGACACCCGCCAACACCCGCTGACGCGCCCTGACGG
GCTTGTCTGCTCCCGGCATCCGCTTACAGACAAGCTGTGACCGTCTCCGGGAGCTGCATGTGTCAGAGGT
TTTCACCGTCATCACCGAAACGCGCGAGGCAGCTGCGGTAAAGCTCATCAGCGTGGTCGTGAAGCGATTC
ACAGATGTCTGCCTGTTCATCCGCGTCCAGCTCGTTGAGTTTCTCCAGAAGCGTTAATGTCTGGCTTCTG
ATAAAGCGGGCCATGTTAAGGGCGGTTTTTTCCTGTTTGGTCACTGATGCCTCCGTGTAAGGGGGATTTC
TGTTCATGGGGGTAATGATACCGATGAAACGAGAGAGGATGCTCACGATACGGGTTACTGATGATGAACA
TGCCCGGTTACTGGAACGTTGTGAGGGTAAACAACTGGCGGTATGGATGCGGCGGGACCAGAGAAAAATC
ACTCAGGGTCAATGCCAGCGCTTCGTTAATACAGATGTAGGTGTTCCACAGGGTAGCCAGCAGCATCCTG
CGATGCAGATCCGGAACATAATGGTGCAGGGCGCTGACTTCCGCGTTTCCAGACTTTACGAAACACGGAA
ACCGAAGACCATTCATGTTGTTGCTCAGGTCGCAGACGTTTTGCAGCAGCAGTCGCTTCACGTTCGCTCG
CGTATCGGTGATTCATTCTGCTAACCAGTAAGGCAACCCCGCCAGCCTAGCCGGGTCCTCAACGACAGGA
GCACGATCATGCGCACCCGTGGGGCCGCCATGCCGGCGATAATGGCCTGCTTCTCGCCGAAACGTTTGGT
GGCGGGACCAGTGACGAAGGCTTGAGCGAGGGCGTGCAAGATTCCGAATACCGCAAGCGACAGGCCGATC
ATCGTCGCGCTCCAGCGAAAGCGGTCCTCGCCGAAAATGACCCAGAGCGCTGCCGGCACCTGTCCTACGA
GTTGCATGATAAAGAAGACAGTCATAAGTGCGGCGACGATAGTCATGCCCCGCGCCCACCGGAAGGAGCT
GACTGGGTTGAAGGCTCTCAAGGGCATCGGTCGAGATCCCGGTGCCTAATGAGTGAGCTAACTTACATTA
ATTGCGTTGCGCTCACTGCCCGCTTTCCAGTCGGGAAACCTGTCGTGCCAGCTGCATTAATGAATCGGCC
AACGCGCGGGGAGAGGCGGTTTGCGTATTGGGCGCCAGGGTGGTTTTTCTTTTCACCAGTGAGACGGGCA
ACAGCTGATTGCCCTTCACCGCCTGGCCCTGAGAGAGTTGCAGCAAGCGGTCCACGCTGGTTTGCCCCAG
CAGGCGAAAATCCTGTTTGATGGTGGTTAACGGCGGGATATAACATGAGCTGTCTTCGGTATCGTCGTAT
CCCACTACCGAGATATCCGCACCAACGCGCAGCCCGGACTCGGTAATGGCGCGCATTGCGCCCAGCGCCA
TCTGATCGTTGGCAACCAGCATCGCAGTGGGAACGATGCCCTCATTCAGCATTTGCATGGTTTGTTGAAA
ACCGGACATGGCACTCCAGTCGCCTTCCCGTTCCGCTATCGGCTGAATTTGATTGCGAGTGAGATATTTA
TGCCAGCCAGCCAGACGCAGACGCGCCGAGACAGAACTTAATGGGCCCGCTAACAGCGCGATTTGCTGGT
GACCCAATGCGACCAGATGCTCCACGCCCAGTCGCGTACCGTCTTCATGGGAGAAAATAATACTGTTGAT
GGGTGTCTGGTCAGAGACATCAAGAAATAACGCCGGAACATTAGTGCAGGCAGCTTCCACAGCAATGGCA
TCCTGGTCATCCAGCGGATAGTTAATGATCAGCCCACTGACGCGTTGCGCGAGAAGATTGTGCACCGCCG
CTTTACAGGCTTCGACGCCGCTTCGTTCTACCATCGACACCACCACGCTGGCACCCAGTTGATCGGCGCG
AGATTTAATCGCCGCGACAATTTGCGACGGCGCGTGCAGGGCCAGACTGGAGGTGGCAACGCCAATCAGC
AACGACTGTTTGCCCGCCAGTTGTTGTGCCACGCGGTTGGGAATGTAATTCAGCTCCGCCATCGCCGCTT
CCACTTTTTCCCGCGTTTTCGCAGAAACGTGGCTGGCCTGGTTCACCACGCGGGAAACGGTCTGATAAGA
GACACCGGCATACTCTGCGACATCGTATAACGTTACTGGTTTCACATTCACCACCCTGAATTGACTCTCT
TCCGGGCGCTATCATGCCATACCGCGAAAGGTTTTGCGCCATTCGATGGTGTCCGGGATCTCGACGCTCT
CCCTTATGCGACTCCTGCATTAGGAAGCAGCCCAGTAGTAGGTTGAGGCCGTTGAGCACCGCCGCCGCAA
GGAATGGTGCATGCAAGGAGATGGCGCCCAACAGTCCCCCGGCCACGGGGCCTGCCACCATACCCACGCC
GAAACAAGCGCTCATGAGCCCGAAGTGGCGAGCCCGATCTTCCCCATCGGTGATGTCGGCGATATAGGCG
CCAGCAACCGCACCTGTGGCGCCGGTGATGCCGGCCACGATGCGTCCGGCGTAGAGGATCGAGATCTCGA
TCCCGCGAAAT
