Features (pLannotate 1.2.2; 18 found; start..end, strand, type, name):
   1008..1085    -  promoter       lacI promoter: lacI
   1093..1372    -  CDS            TcR (fragment): tetracycline efflux protein; tet; confers resistance to tetracycline
   1394..1412    +  promoter       T7 promoter: promoter for bacteriophage T7 RNA polymerase
   1413..1437    +  protein_bind   lac operator: The lac repressor binds to the lac operator to inhibit transcription in E. coli. This inhibition can be relieved by adding lactose or isopropyl-β-D-thiogalactopyranoside (IPTG). lac repressor encoded by lacI
   1452..1474    +  RBS            RBS: efficient ribosome binding site from bacteriophage T7 gene 10 (Olins and Rangwala, 1989)
   3096..3122    +  CDS            9xHis: 9xHis affinity tag
   3135..3184    +  CDS            SET1 (fragment): solubility-enhancement tag derived from T7 phage gene 10B
   3192..3239    +  terminator     T7 terminator: transcription terminator for bacteriophage T7 RNA polymerase
   3276..3704    +  rep_origin     f1 ori (sequence partly withheld): f1 bacteriophage origin of replication; arrow indicates direction of (+) strand synthesis
   3757..3861    +  promoter       AmpR promoter: bla
   3862..4722    +  CDS            AmpR: β-lactamase; bla; confers resistance to ampicillin, carbenicillin, and related antibiotics
   4893..5481    +  rep_origin     ori: high-copy-number ColE1/pMB1/pBR322/pUC origin of replication
   5667..5806    -  misc_feature   bom: basis of mobility region from pBR322
   5908..6099    -  CDS            rop: Rop protein, which maintains plasmids at low copy number; rop
   6116..6496    +  CDS            YPB1_ECOLX: Protein predicted: Swiss-Prot protein existence level 4. From Escherichia coli.
   6568..6859    -  CDS            TcR (fragment): tetracycline efflux protein; tet; confers resistance to tetracycline
   6874..6895    -  protein_bind   CAP binding site: CAP binding activates transcription in the presence of cAMP. E. coli catabolite activator protein
   6908..1007    -  CDS            lacI (across the origin): lac repressor; lacI; The lac repressor binds to the lac operator to inhibit transcription in E. coli. This inhibition can be relieved by adding lactose or isopropyl-β-D-thiogalactopyranoside (IPTG).
>Addgene plasmid #163285 | Q15TJ7 Sequencing Result | analyzer sequence | sequence record 348033
GTTTGCGTATTGGGCGCCAGGGTGGTTTTTCTTTTCACCAGTGAGACGGGCAACAGCTGATTGCCCTTCA
CCGCCTGGCCCTGAGAGAGTTGCAGCAAGCGGTCCACGCTGGTTTGCCCCAGCAGGCGAAAATCCTGTTT
GATGGTGGTTAACGGCGGGATATAACATGAGCTGTCTTCGGTATCATCGTATCCCACTACCGAGATATCC
GCACCAACGCGCAGCCCGGACTCGGTAATGGCGCGCATTGCGCCCAGCGCCATCTGATCGTTGGCAACCA
GCATCGCAGTGGGAACGATGCCCTCATTCAGCATTTGCATGGTTTGTTGAAAACCGGACATGGCACTCCA
GTCGCCTTCCCGTTCCGCTATCGGCTGAATTTGATTGCGAGTGAGATATTTATGCCAGCCAGCCAGACGC
AGACGCGCCGAGACAGAACTTAATGGGCCCGCTAACAGCGCGATTTGCTGGTGACCCAATGCGACCAGAT
GCTCCACGCCCAGTCGCGTACCGTCTTCATGGGAGAAAATAATACTGTTGATGGGTGTCTGGTCAGAGAC
ATCAAGAAATAACGCCGGAACATTAGTGCAGGCAGCTTCCACAGCAATGGCATCCTGGTCATCCAGCGGA
TAGTTAATGATCAGCCCACTGACGCGTTGCGCGAGAAGATTGTGCACCGCCGCTTTACAGGCTTCGACGC
CGCTTCGTTCTACCATCGACACCACCACGCTGGCACCCAGTTGATCGGCGCGAGATTTAATCGCCGCGAC
AATTTGCGACGGCGCGTGCAGGGCCAGACTGGAGGTGGCAACGCCAATCAGCAACGACTGTTTGCCCGCC
AGTTGTTGTGCCACGCGGTTGGGAATGTAATTCAGCTCCGCCATCGCCGCTTCCACTTTTTCCCGCGTTT
TCGCAGAAACGTGGCTGGCCTGGTTCACCACGCGGGAAACGGTCTGATAAGAGACACCGGCATACTCTGC
GACATCGTATAACGTTACTGGTTTCACATTCACCACCCTGAATTGACTCTCTTCCGGGCGCTATCATGCC
ATACCGCGAAAGGTTTTGCGCCATTCGATGGTGTCCGGGATCTCGACGCTCTCCCTTATGCGACTCCTGC
ATTAGGAAGCAGCCCAGTAGTAGGTTGAGGCCGTTGAGCACCGCCGCCGCAAGGAATGGTGCATGCAAGG
AGATGGCGCCCAACAGTCCCCCGGCCACGGGGCCTGCCACCATACCCACGCCGAAACAAGCGCTCATGAG
CCCGAAGTGGCGAGCCCGATCTTCCCCATCGGTGATGTCGGCGATATAGGCGCCAGCAACCGCACCTGTG
GCGCCGGTGATGCCGGCCACGATGCGTCCGGCGTAGAGGATCGAGATCTCGATCCCGCGAAATTAATACG
ACTCACTATAGGGGAATTGTGAGCGGATAACAATTCCCCTCTAGAAATAATTTTGTTTAACTTTAAGAAG
GAGATATACATATGTGGGACTATATTATTATCGGTGGTGGTAGCGCTGGATGCGTTCTCGCAGGAAGGCT
ATCAGAGGATCCGGATATTCAAGTAGCCCTGCTAGAAGCAGGACCAGCCGACAAGTCCGTTTTAATTCAT
TGTCCTGCCGGAATTGCAGCTTTGGCTAGAAACGGGCAGGCAAATTGGGCTCTGAACACAACAGTGCAGG
CTGGTCTAAATGGCAGACGTGGGTATCAGCCACGTGGTAAAGTCCTGGGTGGTAGTTCGTCCGTCAATGC
CATGATTTACATCAGAGGTCAGAAGGAAGACTACGACCACTGGGCATCAGAAGGTAATCCCGGTTGGTCT
TATGATGAGGTACTACCTTACTTCAAGAAGGCTGAGGACAATACTAGAGGTGCAGATGCTTTCCATGGCG
AGGGTGGCCCATTACATGTGCAGGACCTGACTAGCCCTACAGACTTAGGTCCCGCATTCATTAGAGCAGG
AGTGGAAGCCGGATATCAGCACAACCCTGACTTTAACGGTGCTGTACAGGAAGGGGTCGGTATGTATCAG
GTTACCCATAAGCACGGGGAGAGATTTTCCGCCGCAAAAGCCTACCTTACACCTCATTTGGGTAGACCTA
ATCTGCACGTCTTTACCGGTGCCCATACAACTAGAATTTTGACTGAAAGAAAGCGTGCCGTCGGAGTTGA
ATTCGTTCATGAGGGCGAGACCAAACAGCTAAGAGCTTCTCGAGAAGTCTTACTTTGCGCTGGAGCTTTC
CAGTCTCCCCAAATTCTACTCCTTTCAGGTATTGGACCCCACCAGCAGTTGCTAGAACATCGAATCCCCA
CAGTCCATGATCTCCCCGGTGTGGGTCAGCATCTTCACGACCATATCGATATTGTACAAATGGTGCACGC
CCCCAAATTGACTCAATCTGTTGGAGTGACTCCAGGCGGAATTGCTAGACTCATTGGAGCAACCTTAGAG
TGGCGAAAACAAAGGACAGGTCTCTTGACTACTAACTTTGCCGAAGCTGGCGGGTTCGTTAAATCCCAAT
CTTGTGAGCTTACTCCTGATTTACAATTCCATTTTGTAATAGCCAAGCTTGTGGACCATGGAAGAGGAAC
TGTTTTCGGTCACGGATACTCGTGCCATGTTTGTCTTTTGAGACCCTTGAGCAGAGGATCGGTGACATTA
GAGTCTAAAGACCCTTTTGCAGCTCCAGTAATCGATCCCAATTTTCTTGGTGTGAGAGATGACGTTGAGA
GATTAATGAGAGGATTTCGTATTATGCGTAACGTACTACAACAACCGGCCATGGCTCAACTTGGTGGGAG
AGAGGTTCCCGCCTCGGCTAATGCCACTTCAGATCTAGCAATCGAACAGTTCATTAGGGACTACGCAGAC
ACCGTCTATCATCCTGTAGGTTCGTGCAGAATGGGTCCTGGCGAATTAGACGTTGTTGATCATGAGCTAA
GGGTTCATGGTATGGAAGGTTTGCGAGTTGTTGATGCCAGTATTATGCCCAGGATTGTCTCTGGTAATAC
CAATGCACCAACTATTATGATCGCTGAGAAGGCTGCTGACATGATTAAGAGCGCTCGTTCAGGTACCCAC
GCAGCAGCCCTTGAGCACCACCATCACCACCACCACCACCACCACTGAGATCCGGCTGCTAACAAAGCCC
GAAAGGAAGCTGAGTTGGCTGCTGCCACCGCTGAGCAATAACTAGCATAACCCCTTGGGGCCTCTAAACG
GGTCTTGAGGGGTTTTTTGCTGAAAGGAGGAACTATATCCGGATTGGCGAATGGG
[124 nt withheld, positions 3276-3399]
C
[91 nt withheld, positions 3401-3491]
A
[49 nt withheld, positions 3493-3541]
CCTTTGACGTTGGAGTCCACGTTCTTT
[37 nt withheld, positions 3569-3605]
ACCCTATCTCGGTCTATTCTTTTGATTTATAAGGGATTTTGCCGATTTCGGCCTATTGGTTAAAAAATGA
GCTGATTTAACAAAAATTTAACGCGAATTTTAACAAAATATTAACGCTTACAATTTAGGTGGCACTTTTC
GGGGAAATGTGCGCGGAACCCCTATTTGTTTATTTTTCTAAATACATTCAAATATGTATCCGCTCATGAG
ACAATAACCCTGATAAATGCTTCAATAATATTGAAAAAGGAAGAGTATGAGTATTCAACATTTCCGTGTC
GCCCTTATTCCCTTTTTTGCGGCATTTTGCCTTCCTGTTTTTGCTCACCCAGAAACGCTGGTGAAAGTAA
AAGATGCTGAAGATCAGTTGGGTGCACGAGTGGGTTACATCGAACTGGATCTCAACAGCGGTAAGATCCT
TGAGAGTTTTCGCCCCGAAGAACGTTTTCCAATGATGAGCACTTTTAAAGTTCTGCTATGTGGCGCGGTA
TTATCCCGTATTGACGCCGGGCAAGAGCAACTCGGTCGCCGCATACACTATTCTCAGAATGACTTGGTTG
AGTACTCACCAGTCACAGAAAAGCATCTTACGGATGGCATGACAGTAAGAGAATTATGCAGTGCTGCCAT
AACCATGAGTGATAACACTGCGGCCAACTTACTTCTGACAACGATCGGAGGACCGAAGGAGCTAACCGCT
TTTTTGCACAACATGGGGGATCATGTAACTCGCCTTGATCGTTGGGAACCGGAGCTGAATGAAGCCATAC
CAAACGACGAGCGTGACACCACGATGCCTGCAGCAATGGCAACAACGTTGCGCAAACTATTAACTGGCGA
ACTACTTACTCTAGCTTCCCGGCAACAATTAATAGACTGGATGGAGGCGGATAAAGTTGCAGGACCACTT
CTGCGCTCGGCCCTTCCGGCTGGCTGGTTTATTGCTGATAAATCTGGAGCCGGTGAGCGTGGGTCTCGCG
GTATCATTGCAGCACTGGGGCCAGATGGTAAGCCCTCCCGTATCGTAGTTATCTACACGACGGGGAGTCA
GGCAACTATGGATGAACGAAATAGACAGATCGCTGAGATAGGTGCCTCACTGATTAAGCATTGGTAACTG
TCAGACCAAGTTTACTCATATATACTTTAGATTGATTTAAAACTTCATTTTTAATTTAAAAGGATCTAGG
TGAAGATCCTTTTTGATAATCTCATGACCAAAATCCCTTAACGTGAGTTTTCGTTCCACTGAGCGTCAGA
CCCCGTAGAAAAGATCAAAGGATCTTCTTGAGATCCTTTTTTTCTGCGCGTAATCTGCTGCTTGCAAACA
AAAAAACCACCGCTACCAGCGGTGGTTTGTTTGCCGGATCAAGAGCTACCAACTCTTTTTCCGAAGGTAA
CTGGCTTCAGCAGAGCGCAGATACCAAATACTGTCCTTCTAGTGTAGCCGTAGTTAGGCCACCACTTCAA
GAACTCTGTAGCACCGCCTACATACCTCGCTCTGCTAATCCTGTTACCAGTGGCTGCTGCCAGTGGCGAT
AAGTCGTGTCTTACCGGGTTGGACTCAAGACGATAGTTACCGGATAAGGCGCAGCGGTCGGGCTGAACGG
GGGGTTCGTGCACACAGCCCAGCTTGGAGCGAACGACCTACACCGAACTGAGATACCTACAGCGTGAGCT
ATGAGAAAGCGCCACGCTTCCCGAAGGGAGAAAGGCGGACAGGTATCCGGTAAGCGGCAGGGTCGGAACA
GGAGAGCGCACGAGGGAGCTTCCAGGGGGAAACGCCTGGTATCTTTATAGTCCTGTCGGGTTTCGCCACC
TCTGACTTGAGCGTCGATTTTTGTGATGCTCGTCAGGGGGGCGGAGCCTATGGAAAAACGCCAGCAACGC
GGCCTTTTTACGGTTCCTGGCCTTTTGCTGGCCTTTTGCTCACATGTTCTTTCCTGTGTTATCCCCTGAT
TCTGTGGATAACCGTATTACCGCCTTTGAGTGAGCTGATACCGCTCGCCGCAGCCGAACGACCGAGCGCA
GCGAGTCAGTGAGCGAGGAAGCGGAAGAGCGCCTGATGCGGTATTTTCTCCTTACGCATCTGTGCGGTAT
TTCACACCGCAATGGTGCACTCTCAGTACAATCTGCTCTGATGCCGCATAGTTAAGCCAGTATACACTCC
GCTATCGCTACGTGACTGGGTCATGGCTGCGCCCCGACACCCGCCAACACCCGCTGACGCGCCCTGACGG
GCTTGTCTGCTCCCGGCATCCGCTTACAGACAAGCTGTGACCGTCTCCGGGAGCTGCATGTGTCAGAGGT
TTTCACCGTCATCACCGAAACGCGCGAGGCAGCTGCGGTAAAGCTCATCAGCGTGGTCGTGAAGCGATTC
ACAGATGTCTGCCTGTTCATCCGCGTCCAGCTCGTTGAGTTTCTCCAGAAGCGTTAATGTCTGGCTTCTG
ATAAAGCGGGCCATGTTAAGGGCGGTTTTTTCCTGTTTGGTCACTGATGCCTCCGTGTAAGGGGGATTTC
TGTTCATGGGGGTAATGATACCGATGAAACGAGAGAGGATGCTCACGATACGGGTTACTGATGATGAACA
TGCCCGGTTACTGGAACGTTGTGAGGGTAAACAACTGGCGGTATGGATGCGGCGGGACCAGAGAAAAATC
ACTCAGGGTCAATGCCAGCGCTTCGTTAATACAGATGTAGGTGTTCCACAGGGTAGCCAGCAGCATCCTG
CGATGCAGATCCGGAACATAATGGTGCAGGGCGCTGACTTCCGCGTTTCCAGACTTTACGAAACACGGAA
ACCGAAGACCATTCATGTTGTTGCTCAGGTCGCAGACGTTTTGCAGCAGCAGTCGCTTCACGTTCGCTCG
CGTATCGGTGATTCATTCTGCTAACCAGTAAGGCAACCCCGCCAGCCTAGCCGGGTCCTCAACGACAGGA
GCACGATCATGCGCACCCGTGGGGCCGCCATGCCGGCGATAATGGCCTGCTTCTCGCCGAAACGTTTGGT
GGCGGGACCAGTGACGAAGGCTTGAGCGAGGGCGTGCAAGATTCCGAATACCGCAAGCGACAGGCCGATC
ATCGTCGCGCTCCAGCGAAAGCGGTCCTCGCCGAAAATGACCCAGAGCGCTGCCGGCACCTGTCCTACGA
GTTGCATGATAAAGAAGACAGTCATAAGTGCGGCGACGATAGTCATGCCCCGCGCCCACCGGAAGGAGCT
GACTGGGTTGAAGGCTCTCAAGGGCATCGGTCGAGATCCCGGTGCCTAATGAGTGAGCTAACTTACATTA
ATTGCGTTGCGCTCACTGCCCGCTTTCCAGTCGGGAAACCTGTCGTGCCAGCTGCATTAATGAATCGGCC
AACGCGCGGGGAGAGGCG
