>Addgene plasmid #163285 | Q15TJ7 | depositor partial sequence | sequence record 316444 | insert gene sequence
ATGAAGAAAGATCACTATGTGCTGCCGAAATTGAGTCAGATTCCTGCGGACGTCATCGCGATTTCTGATT
ATGAGCGCTTGGCGAAGGATTATATGCCGCATGGTATCTACGAATATATTGCAGGCGGTGCGGGCGACGA
CATCACTTTGAACCGCAACCGTACGGCATTTGACGCAATCGGCATGAACAAACGCGTACTCCGTAAATTC
AGTAAAGGCACCACTGAGATCGCATTGGGCCGTGATCGCTTCTCGTGGCCAATGCTGATCGCGCCTCTCG
CGTACCAGTCACTTCTGCACCCGCAGGGCGAACTGGCAACCGTTGAAGCCGCGAATGCGGTCAACATGGG
TATGTTGACTTCTACACTGAGTACCTTTCCGTTGGAACAAATTTCCGCCGCGCAGCACACCGGAAAATGG
TTTCAACTGTACATGCAGCCCGATCCGGAGCATACACTTGACTTGGTACGCCGCGCGGAAAAGGCAGGTT
ACACTTCCATCGTCGTTACCGTTGATGCCCCGGTGTCAGGATTGCGTAATCGTCAGCAACGTGCCGGCTT
CTCACTTCCGCCCTCGGTTGTCGCCGCCAACCTGGTCAATTATCCTACTAGCAAGGCGCAAAGCCTCAGT
CCAGGTCAATCCGTTCTGCTGAATGGGTTAATGGCCGACGCCCCGGATTGGGACGATATTCAGTGGCTCC
GTACCAATACCCATCTCCCGGTTTGGATTAAGGGTATTAGTCATCCGCAAGATGCGCTCCTGGCCGTAGA
ATCCGGATGTGCCGGTATTGTGGTATCCAATCACGGCGGCCGTACGCTTGATGGGCTGGCTCCGTCGATC
GATTTGCTCCCACCAGTCCGCTCTGCCGTGGGCGAGGCTTTTCCCATCTTGCTGGATTCCGGCATCCGCC
GCGGTACTGATATCTTCAAAGCCATCGCGTTAGGGGCAAACGGAGTATTGATCGGCCGTCCGGTTCTGAA
CGGACTTGCGGTTGCCGGTGCCCTCGGGGTTGCGCACTCTCTGACCCTTCTTCAACAAGAGCTGGAACTT
GCGATGGCATTGACCGGTTGCGAGACGATTTCTGATATCACGTTAGATTGTATCTACGCGGCCGCACTCG
AGCATCATCACCAT
